Addgene plasmid #157412: pD649-HAsp-LILRB3-COMP5AP-AviTag-9xHis
Purpose: Mammalian expression of cell-surface protein extracellular domain fused to COMP5AP-AviTag-9xHis. Protein is secreted from cells.
Depositing lab: Chris Garcia. Depositing organization: Stanford University. Publication: A Human IgSF Cell-Surface Interactome Reveals a Complex Network of Protein-Protein Interactions. Wojtowicz WM, Vielmetter J, Fernandes RA, Siepe DH, Eastman CL, Chisholm GB, Cox S, Klock H, Anderson PW, Rue SM, Miller JJ, Glaser SM, Bragstad ML, Vance J, Lam AW, Lesley SA, Zinn K, Garcia KC. Cell. 2020 Aug 20;182(4):1027-1043.e17. doi: 10.1016/j.cell.2020.07.025. PubMed 32822567.
Backbone
  Vector backbone: pD649
  Backbone size w/o insert (bp): 7153
  Vector type: Mammalian Expression
Growth in bacteria
  Bacterial resistance: Ampicillin, 100 μg/mL
  Growth temperature: 37°C
  Growth strain: DH5alpha
  Copy number: High Copy
Gene/Insert
  Gene/Insert name: LILRB3 (alt name: LIRB3)
  Species: H. sapiens (human)
  Insert size (bp): 1260
  Entrez Gene: LILRB3 (a.k.a. CD85A, HL9, ILT-5, ILT5, LILRA6, LIR-3, LIR3, PIR-B, PIRB)
  Promoter: CMV/SP6
  Tag / fusion protein: COMP5AP-AviTag-9xHis (C terminal on backbone)
  Cloning method: Restriction Enzyme; 5′ cloning site GCGGCCGC (not destroyed); 3′ cloning site GGCGCGCC (not destroyed)
  Sequencing primers: 5′ ATTTAGGTGACACTATAG; 3′ CGTCGCACTCCATCACGGTG
Resource information
  A portion of this plasmid was derived from a plasmid made by: synthesis by ThermoFisher
Terms and licenses: Academic/Nonprofit Terms; Industry Terms: Not Available to Industry
Depositor comments: Some plasmids in this collection may have an IS4-like element ISVsa5 family transposase upstream of the CMV promoter.
How to cite: pD649-HAsp-LILRB3-COMP5AP-AviTag-9xHis was a gift from Chris Garcia (Addgene plasmid # 157412 ; http://n2t.net/addgene:157412 ; RRID:Addgene_157412)
