[The description below was written by a language model from this plasmid's Addgene catalogue record and pLannotate feature annotations shown in this document.]
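Description:
pD649-HAsp-LILRB3-COMP5AP-AviTag-9xHis is a mammalian expression plasmid (about 8.4 kb) built on the pD649 backbone for producing a secreted, multimerized form of the extracellular domain of human LILRB3 (also called ILT5/LIR-3), an inhibitory leukocyte immunoglobulin-like receptor. It is propagated in E. coli as a high-copy plasmid through a ColE1/pUC-type origin and selected with ampicillin via the β-lactamase gene. The feature table also shows an SV40 early promoter/EM7 promoter cassette driving a puromycin N-acetyltransferase gene with an SV40 polyadenylation signal, which could allow puromycin selection in mammalian cells. Short kanamycin-resistance, lacZα, ble and f1 ori fragments appear to be backbone remnants. The depositor notes that some plasmids in this collection may carry an IS4-like transposase insertion upstream of the CMV promoter; no such element is annotated here.

Expression is driven by the CMV enhancer/promoter followed by a partial CMV intron A, with an SP6 promoter just upstream of the coding region that can serve for in vitro transcription or sequencing. The open reading frame begins with a secretion signal peptide: the name implies a haemagglutinin-derived leader ("HAsp"), although the automated annotation matched part of it to an IgH signal sequence. The LILRB3 ectodomain follows, cloned between retained NotI and AscI sites. It is fused C-terminally to the rat COMP coiled-coil domain, which drives pentamerization, then human placental alkaline phosphatase as an enzymatic reporter, an AviTag for site-specific biotinylation, and a polyhistidine tag for purification (9xHis by name, annotated as 8xHis), ending at a bGH polyadenylation signal. Such high-avidity, enzyme-labelled pentamers suit detection of weak receptor–ligand binding, as in the associated human IgSF cell-surface interactome screen.
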