Features (pLannotate 1.2.2; 24 found; start..end, strand, type, name):
    119..143     -  CDS            KanR (fragment): aminoglycoside phosphotransferase; aph(3')-Ia; confers resistance to kanamycin
    254..842     +  rep_origin     ori: high-copy-number ColE1/pMB1/pBR322/pUC origin of replication
   1067..1084    +  terminator     rrnB T2 terminator (fragment): transcription terminator T2 from the E. coli rrnB gene
   1109..1128    -  CDS            lacZα (fragment): LacZα fragment of β-galactosidase; lacZ fragment
   1584..1600    +  protein_bind   lac operator: The lac repressor binds to the lac operator to inhibit transcription in E. coli. This inhibition can be relieved by adding lactose or isopropyl-β-D-thiogalactopyranoside (IPTG). lac repressor encoded by lacI
   1843..2146    +  enhancer       CMV enhancer: human cytomegalovirus immediate early enhancer
   2147..2350    +  promoter       CMV promoter: human cytomegalovirus (CMV) immediate early promoter
   2486..2529    +  intron         CMV intron (fragment): modified intron A from human cytomegalovirus
   2581..2599    +  promoter       SP6 promoter: promoter for bacteriophage SP6 RNA polymerase
   2603..2640    +  CDS            IgH signal sequence (fragment): signal sequence from the mouse immunoglobulin heavy chain variable region
   2707..4008    +  CDS            LILRB3 (fragment): LIRB3_HUMAN - Also known as ILT5, LIR3. Experimental evidence at protein level: Swiss-Prot protein existence level 1. May act as receptor for class I MHC antigens. Becomes activated upon coligation of LILRB3 and immune receptors, such as FCGR2B and the B-cell receptor. Down-regulates antigen-induced B-cell activation by recruiting phosphatases to its immunoreceptor tyrosine- based inhibitor motifs (ITIM). From Homo sapiens (Human).
   4105..4284    +  CDS            Comp (fragment): COMP_RAT - Experimental evidence at protein level: Swiss-Prot protein existence level 1. May play a role in the structural integrity of cartilage via its interaction with other extracellular matrix proteins such as the collagens and fibronectin. Can mediate the interaction of chondrocytes with the cartilage extracellular matrix through interaction with cell surface integrin receptors. Could play a role in the pathogenesis of osteoarthritis. Potent suppressor of apoptosis in both primary chondrocytes and transformed cells. Suppresses apoptosis by blocking the activation of caspase-3 and by indu
   4272..5724    +  CDS            SEAP (fragment): secreted alkaline phosphatase from human placenta The natural enzyme has a C-terminal transmembrane sequence that is replaced by a GPI anchor.
   5749..5790    +  CDS            AviTag™ (fragment): peptide tag that allows for enzymatic biotinylation
   5794..5817    +  CDS            8xHis: 8xHis affinity tag
   5963..6074    +  polyA_signal   bGH poly(A) signal: bovine growth hormone polyadenylation signal
   6075..6183    +  rep_origin     f1 ori (fragment): f1 bacteriophage origin of replication; arrow indicates direction of (+) strand synthesis
   6197..6526    +  promoter       SV40 promoter: SV40 enhancer and early promoter
   6574..6621    +  promoter       EM7 promoter: synthetic bacterial promoter&nbsp
   6640..7239    +  CDS            PuroR (fragment): puromycin N-acetyltransferase; pac from Streptomyces; confers resistance to puromycin
   7249..7374    +  CDS            ble (fragment): BLE_KLEPN - Experimental evidence at protein level: Swiss-Prot protein existence level 1. Binding protein with a strong affinity to the bleomycin family of antibiotics. Binds to CL990; an antimitotic-antibiotic compound. From Klebsiella pneumoniae.
   7369..7490    +  polyA_signal   SV40 poly(A) signal: SV40 polyadenylation signal
   7543..8403    -  CDS            AmpR: β-lactamase; bla; confers resistance to ampicillin, carbenicillin, and related antibiotics
   8406..89      -  promoter       AmpR promoter (fragment) (across the origin): bla
>Addgene plasmid #157412 | pD649-HAsp-LILRB3-COMP5AP-AviTag-9xHis | depositor full sequence | sequence record 303933 | Full Sequence
TTTCAATATTATTGAAGCATTTATCAGGGTTATTGTCTCATGAGCGGATACATATTTGAATGTATTTAGA
AAAATAAACAAATAGGGGTCAGTGTTACAACCAATTAACCAATTCTGAACATTATCGCGAGCCCATTTAT
ACCTGAATATGGCTCATAACACCCCTTGCTCATGACCAAAATCCCTTAACGTGAGTTACGCGCGCGTCGT
TCCACTGAGCGTCAGACCCCGTAGAAAAGATCAAAGGATCTTCTTGAGATCCTTTTTTTCTGCGCGTAAT
CTGCTGCTTGCAAACAAAAAAACCACCGCTACCAGCGGTGGTTTGTTTGCCGGATCAAGAGCTACCAACT
CTTTTTCCGAAGGTAACTGGCTTCAGCAGAGCGCAGATACCAAATACTGTTCTTCTAGTGTAGCCGTAGT
TAGCCCACCACTTCAAGAACTCTGTAGCACCGCCTACATACCTCGCTCTGCTAATCCTGTTACCAGTGGC
TGCTGCCAGTGGCGATAAGTCGTGTCTTACCGGGTTGGACTCAAGACGATAGTTACCGGATAAGGCGCAG
CGGTCGGGCTGAACGGGGGGTTCGTGCACACAGCCCAGCTTGGAGCGAACGACCTACACCGAACTGAGAT
ACCTACAGCGTGAGCTATGAGAAAGCGCCACGCTTCCCGAAGGGAGAAAGGCGGACAGGTATCCGGTAAG
CGGCAGGGTCGGAACAGGAGAGCGCACGAGGGAGCTTCCAGGGGGAAACGCCTGGTATCTTTATAGTCCT
GTCGGGTTTCGCCACCTCTGACTTGAGCGTCGATTTTTGTGATGCTCGTCAGGGGGGCGGAGCCTATGGA
AAAACGCCAGCAACGCGGCCTTTTTACGGTTCCTGGCCTTTTGCTGGCCTTTTGCTCACATGTTCTTTCC
TGCGTTATCCCCTGATTCTGTGGATAACCGTATTACCGCCTTTGAGTGAGCTGATACCGCTCGCCGCAGC
CGAACGACCGAGCGCAGCGAGTCAGTGAGCGAGGAAGCGGAAGGCGAGAGTAGGGAACTGCCAGGCATCA
AACTAAGCAGAAGGCCCCTGACGGATGGCCTTTTTGCGTTTCTACAAACTCTTTCTGTGTTGTAAAACGA
CGGCCAGTCTTAAGCTCGGGCCCCCTGGGCGGTTCTGATAACGAGTAATCGTTAATCCGCAAATAACGTA
AAAACCCGCTTCGGCGGGTTTTTTTATGGGGGGAGTTTAGGGAAAGAGCATTTGTCAGAATATTTAAGGG
CGCCTGTCACTTTGCTTGATATATGAGAATTATTTAACCTTATAAATGAGAAAAAAGCAACGCACTTTAA
ATAAGATACGTTGCTTTTTCGATTGATGAACACCTATAATTAAACTATTCATCTATTATTTATGATTTTT
TGTATATACAATATTTCTAGTTTGTTAAAGAGAATTAAGAAAATAAATCTCGAAAATAATAAAGGGAAAA
TCAGTTTTTGATATCAAAATTATACATGTCAACGATAATACAAAATATAATACAAACTATAAGATGTTAT
CAGTATTTATTATCATTTAGAATAAATTTTGTGTCGCCCTTAATTGTGAGCGGATAACAATTACGAGCTT
CATGCACAGTGGCGTTGACTCAATATTGGCCATTAGCCATATTATTCATTGGTTATATAGCATAAATCAA
TATTGGCTATTGGCCATTGCATACGTTGTATCTATATCATAATATGTACATTTATATTGGCTCATGTCCA
ATATGACCGCCATGTTGGCATTGATTATTGACTAGTTATTAATAGTAATCAATTACGGGGTCATTAGTTC
ATAGCCCATATATGGAGTTCCGCGTTACATAACTTACGGTAAATGGCCCGCCTGGCTGACCGCCCAACGA
CCCCCGCCCATTGACGTCAATAATGACGTATGTTCCCATAGTAACGCCAATAGGGACTTTCCATTGACGT
CAATGGGTGGAGTATTTACGGTAAACTGCCCACTTGGCAGTACATCAAGTGTATCATATGCCAAGTACGC
CCCCTATTGACGTCAATGACGGTAAATGGCCCGCCTGGCATTATGCCCAGTACATGACCTTATGGGACTT
TCCTACTTGGCAGTACATCTACGTATTAGTCATCGCTATTACCATGGTGATGCGGTTTTGGCAGTACATC
AATGGGCGTGGATAGCGGTTTGACTCACGGGGATTTCCAAGTCTCCACCCCATTGACGTCAATGGGAGTT
TGTTTTGGCACCAAAATCAACGGGACTTTCCAAAATGTCGTAACAACTCCGCCCCATTGACGCAAATGGG
CGGTAGGCGTGTACGGTGGGAGGTCTATATAAGCAGAGCTCGTTTAGTGAACCGTCAGATCGCCTGGAGA
CGCCATCCACGCTGTTTTGACCTCCATAGAAGACACCGGGACCGATCCAGCCTCCGCGGCCGGGAACGGT
GCATTGGAACGCGGATTCCCCGTGCCAAGAGTGACGTAAGTACCGCCTATAGAGTCTATAGGCCCACCCC
CTTGGCTTCGTTAGAACGCGGCTACAATTAATACATAACCTTATGTATCATACACATACGATTTAGGTGA
CACTATAGAATAACATCCACTTTGCCTTTCTCTCCACAGGTGTCCACTCCCAGGTCCAACTGCACCTCGG
TTCTATCGAAAACGCGCCTGCTAGCGCCACCATGAAGACCATCATTGCCCTGAGCTACATCTTCTGCCTG
GTGTTCGCTGCGGCCGCCGGACCTTTTCCTAAACCTACACTGTGGGCCGAGCCTGGCAGCGTGATATCTT
GGGGAAGCCCTGTGACCATCTGGTGCCAGGGATCTCAAGAGGCCCAAGAGTACCGGCTGCACAAAGAGGG
CTCTCCCGAGCCTCTGGACAGAAACAACCCTCTGGAACCCAAGAACAAGGCCCGGTTCAGCATCCCCAGC
ATGACAGAACACCACGCCGGCAGATACCGGTGCCACTACTATAGTTCCGCCGGATGGTCCGAGCCTAGCG
ATCCTCTGGAAATGGTCATGACAGGCGCCTACAGCAAGCCCACACTGTCTGCTCTGCCTTCTCCTGTGGT
TGCCTCCGGCGGCAATATGACCCTGAGATGTGGCAGCCAGAAGGGCTACCACCACTTCGTGCTGATGAAG
GAAGGCGAGCACCAGCTGCCTAGAACACTGGATTCTCAGCAGCTGCACAGCCGGGGCTTCCAGGCTCTTT
TTCCTGTGGGACCTGTGACACCCAGCCACAGATGGCGGTTCACCTGTTACTACTACTACACCAACACACC
CTGGGTCTGGTCCCATCCTTCCGATCCTCTCGAGATCCTGCCTTCCGGCGTGTCCAGAAAGCCTAGCCTG
CTGACACTGCAGGGACCAGTTCTGGCTCCTGGCCAGTCTCTGACTCTGCAGTGTGGCTCTGACGTGGGCT
ACAACAGATTCGTGCTGTACAAAGAAGGCGAGAGGGACTTCCTGCAGAGGCCTGGACAACAGCCTCAGGC
TGGACTGAGCCAGGCCAATTTCACACTGGGCCCTGTGTCTCCAAGCAACGGCGGCCAGTACAGATGTTAC
GGCGCCCACAATCTGAGCAGCGAGTGGTCCGCTCCTAGCGACCCACTGAACATTCTGATGGCCGGACAGA
TCTACGACACCGTGTCTCTGAGTGCCCAGCCTGGACCTACAGTGGCCTCTGGCGAAAATGTGACCCTGCT
GTGCCAGAGCTGGTGGCAGTTCGATACCTTCCTGCTGACCAAAGAAGGGGCCGCTCATCCTCCACTGCGG
CTGAGATCTATGTATGGGGCCCACAAGTACCAGGCCGAGTTTCCTATGAGCCCCGTGACATCTGCCCATG
CCGGCACATACAGATGCTATGGCAGCTACAGCAGCAACCCTCATCTGCTGTCTCACCCCAGCGAGCCACT
GGAACTGGTGGTGTCTGGACACAGCGGCGGATCTTCTCTGCCTCCTACTGGCCCTCCTTCTACACCTGGC
CTGGGAAGATACCTGGAAGGCGCGCCGGAAGATCAAGTTGATCCAAGATTGATTGATGGCAAGGGCGGAT
CTCTGGAGGTGCTGTTCCAGGGACCAGGCGGAAGCGGCAATCCCGGCGGCGATCTGGCCCCCCAGATGCT
GCGCGAGCTGCAGGAGACCAATGCCGCCCTGCAGGACGTGCGCGAGCTGCTGCGCCACCGCGTGAAGGAG
ATCACCTTCCTGAAGAACACCGTGATGGAGTGCGACGCCTGCGGTATGCAGCCCTCTAGAGGCTCCGGCT
CCATCATCCCAGTTGAGGAGGAGAACCCGGACTTCTGGAACCGCGAGGCAGCCGAGGCCCTGGGTGCCGC
CAAGAAGCTGCAGCCTGCACAGACAGCCGCCAAGAACCTCATCATCTTCCTGGGCGATGGGATGGGGGTG
TCTACGGTGACAGCTGCCAGGATCCTAAAAGGGCAGAAGAAGGACAAACTGGGGCCTGAGATACCCCTGG
CCATGGACCGCTTCCCATATGTGGCTCTGTCCAAGACATACAATGTAGACAAACATGTGCCAGACAGTGG
AGCCACAGCCACGGCCTACCTGTGCGGGGTCAAGGGCAACTTCCAGACCATTGGCTTGAGTGCAGCCGCC
CGCTTTAACCAGTGCAACACGACACGCGGCAACGAGGTCATCTCCGTGATGAATCGGGCCAAGAAAGCAG
GGAAGTCAGTGGGAGTGGTAACCACCACACGAGTGCAGCACGCCTCGCCAGCCGGCACCTACGCCCACAC
GGTGAACCGCAACTGGTACTCGGACGCCGACGTGCCTGCCTCGGCCCGCCAGGAGGGGTGCCAGGACATC
GCTACGCAGCTCATCTCCAACATGGACATTGACGTGATCCTAGGTGGAGGCCGAAAGTACATGTTTCGCA
TGGGAACCCCAGACCCTGAGTACCCAGATGACTACAGCCAAGGTGGGACCAGGCTGGACGGGAAGAATCT
GGTGCAGGAATGGCTGGCGAAGCGCCAGGGTGCCCGGTATGTGTGGAACCGCACTGAGCTCATGCAGGCT
TCCCTGGACCCGTCTGTGACCCATCTCATGGGTCTCTTTGAGCCTGGAGACATGAAATACGAGATCCACC
GAGACTCCACACTGGACCCCTCCCTGATGGAGATGACAGAGGCTGCCCTGCGCCTGCTGAGCAGGAACCC
CCGCGGCTTCTTCCTCTTCGTGGAGGGTGGTCGCATCGACCATGGTCATCATGAAAGCAGGGCTTACCGG
GCACTGACTGAGACGATCATGTTCGACGACGCCATTGAGAGGGCGGGCCAGCTCACCAGCGAGGAGGACA
CGCTGAGCCTCGTCACTGCCGACCACTCCCACGTCTTCTCCTTCGGAGGCTACCCCCTGCGAGGGAGCTC
CATCTTCGGGCTGGCCCCTGGCAAGGCCCGGGACAGGAAGGCCTACACGGTCCTCCTATACGGAAACGGT
CCAGGCTATGTGCTCAAGGACGGCGCCCGGCCGGATGTTACCGAGAGCGAGAGCGGGAGCCCCGAGTATC
GGCAGCAGTCAGCAGTGCCCCTGGACGAAGAGACCCACGCAGGCGAGGACGTGGCGGTGTTCGCGCGCGG
CCCGCAGGCGCACCTGGTTCACGGCGTGCAGGAGCAGACCTTCATAGCGCACGTCATGGCCTTCGCCGCC
TGCCTGGAGCCCTACACCGCCTGCGACCTGGCGCCCCCCGCCGGCACCACCGACGCCGCGCACCCGGGTG
GCGGAGGACTGAACGACATCTTCGAGGCTCAGAAAATCGAATGGCACGAACATCACCATCACCATCACCA
TCACCATTAAGGCCGGCCTGTAGTCACTGGCACAACGCGTTACCCGGTAAGCCAATCGGGTATACACGGT
CGTCATACTGCAGACAGGGTTCTTCTACTTTGCAAGATAGTCTTGAGTAGTAAAATAAATAGATAGAGAA
AATCAGCCTCGACTGTGCCTTCTAGTTGCCAGCCATCTGTTGTTTGCCCCTCCCCCGTGCCTTCCTTGAC
CCTGGAAGGTGCCACTCCCACTGTCCTTTCCTAATAAAATGAGGAAATTGCATCACAACACTCAACCCTA
TCTCGGTCTATTCTTTTGATTTATAAGGGATTTTGCCGATTTCGGCCTATTGGTTAAAAAATGAGCTGAT
TTAACAAAAATTTAACGCGAATTAATTCTGTGGAATGTGTGTCAGTTAGGGTGTGGAAAGTCCCCAGGCT
CCCCAGCAGGCAGAAGTATGCAAAGCATGCATCTCAATTAGTCAGCAACCAGGTGTGGAAAGTCCCCAGG
CTCCCCAGCAGGCAGAAGTATGCAAAGCATGCATCTCAATTAGTCAGCAACCATAGTCCCGCCCCTAACT
CCGCCCATCCCGCCCCTAACTCCGCCCAGTTCCGCCCATTCTCCGCCCCATGGCTGACTAATTTTTTTTA
TTTATGCAGAGGCCGAGGCCGCCTCTGCCTCTGAGCTATTCCAGAAGTAGTGAGGAGGCTTTTTTGGAGG
CCTAGGCTTTTGCAAAAAGCTCCCGGGAGCTTGTATATCCATTTTCGGATCTGATCAGCACGTGTTGACA
ATTAATCATCGGCATAGTATATCGGCATAGTATAATACGACAAGGTGAGGAACTAAACCATGACCGAGTA
CAAGCCCACGGTGCGCCTCGCCACCCGCGACGACGTCCCCAGGGCCGTACGCACCCTCGCCGCCGCGTTC
GCCGACTACCCCGCCACGCGCCACACCGTCGATCCGGACCGCCACATCGAGCGGGTCACCGAGCTGCAAG
AACTCTTCCTCACGCGCGTCGGGCTCGACATCGGCAAGGTGTGGGTCGCGGACGACGGCGCCGCGGTGGC
GGTCTGGACCACGCCGGAGAGCGTCGAAGCGGGGGCGGTGTTCGCCGAGATCGGCCCGCGCATGGCCGAG
TTGAGCGGTTCCCGGCTGGCCGCGCAGCAACAGATGGAAGGCCTCCTGGCGCCGCACCGGCCCAAGGAGC
CCGCGTGGTTCCTGGCCACCGTCGGCGTCTCGCCCGACCACCAGGGCAAGGGTCTGGGCAGCGCCGTCGT
GCTCCCCGGAGTGGAGGCGGCCGAGCGCGCCGGGGTGCCCGCCTTCCTGGAGACATCCGCGCCCCGCAAC
CTCCCCTTCTACGAGCGGCTCGGCTTCACCGTCACCGCCGACGTCGAGGTGCCCGAAGGACCGCGCACCT
GGTGCATGACCCGCAAGCCCGGTGCCTGACACGTGCTACGAGATTTCGATTCCACCGCCGCCTTCTATGA
AAGGTTGGGCTTCGGAATCGTTTTCCGGGACGCCGGCTGGATGATCCTCCAGCGCGGGGATCTCATGCTG
GAGTTCTTCGCCCACCCCAACTTGTTTATTGCAGCTTATAATGGTTACAAATAAAGCAATAGCATCACAA
ATTTCACAAATAAAGCATTTTTTTCACTGCATTCTAGTTGTGGTTTGTCCAAACTCATCAATGTATCTTA
TCATGTCTGTATACCGTCGACCTCTAGCTAGAGCTTGGCGTAATCATGGTCATTACCAATGCTTAATCAG
TGAGGCACCTATCTCAGCGATCTGTCTATTTCGTTCATCCATAGTTGCCTGACTCCCCGTCGTGTAGATA
ACTACGATACGGGAGGGCTTACCATCTGGCCCCAGCGCTGCGATGATACCGCGAGAACCACGCTCACCGG
CTCCGGATTTATCAGCAATAAACCAGCCAGCCGGAAGGGCCGAGCGCAGAAGTGGTCCTGCAACTTTATC
CGCCTCCATCCAGTCTATTAATTGTTGCCGGGAAGCTAGAGTAAGTAGTTCGCCAGTTAATAGTTTGCGC
AACGTTGTTGCCATCGCTACAGGCATCGTGGTGTCACGCTCGTCGTTTGGTATGGCTTCATTCAGCTCCG
GTTCCCAACGATCAAGGCGAGTTACATGATCCCCCATGTTGTGCAAAAAAGCGGTTAGCTCCTTCGGTCC
TCCGATCGTTGTCAGAAGTAAGTTGGCCGCAGTGTTATCACTCATGGTTATGGCAGCACTGCATAATTCT
CTTACTGTCATGCCATCCGTAAGATGCTTTTCTGTGACTGGTGAGTACTCAACCAAGTCATTCTGAGAAT
AGTGTATGCGGCGACCGAGTTGCTCTTGCCCGGCGTCAATACGGGATAATACCGCGCCACATAGCAGAAC
TTTAAAAGTGCTCATCATTGGAAAACGTTCTTCGGGGCGAAAACTCTCAAGGATCTTACCGCTGTTGAGA
TCCAGTTCGATGTAACCCACTCGTGCACCCAACTGATCTTCAGCATCTTTTACTTTCACCAGCGTTTCTG
GGTGAGCAAAAACAGGAAGGCAAAATGCCGCAAAAAAGGGAATAAGGGCGACACGGAAATGTTGAATACT
CATATTCTTCCTT
