>Addgene plasmid #157412 | pD649-HAsp-LILRB3-COMP5AP-AviTag-9xHis | depositor partial sequence | sequence record 303934 | insert (extracellular domain)
GGACCTTTTCCTAAACCTACACTGTGGGCCGAGCCTGGCAGCGTGATATCTTGGGGAAGCCCTGTGACCA
TCTGGTGCCAGGGATCTCAAGAGGCCCAAGAGTACCGGCTGCACAAAGAGGGCTCTCCCGAGCCTCTGGA
CAGAAACAACCCTCTGGAACCCAAGAACAAGGCCCGGTTCAGCATCCCCAGCATGACAGAACACCACGCC
GGCAGATACCGGTGCCACTACTATAGTTCCGCCGGATGGTCCGAGCCTAGCGATCCTCTGGAAATGGTCA
TGACAGGCGCCTACAGCAAGCCCACACTGTCTGCTCTGCCTTCTCCTGTGGTTGCCTCCGGCGGCAATAT
GACCCTGAGATGTGGCAGCCAGAAGGGCTACCACCACTTCGTGCTGATGAAGGAAGGCGAGCACCAGCTG
CCTAGAACACTGGATTCTCAGCAGCTGCACAGCCGGGGCTTCCAGGCTCTTTTTCCTGTGGGACCTGTGA
CACCCAGCCACAGATGGCGGTTCACCTGTTACTACTACTACACCAACACACCCTGGGTCTGGTCCCATCC
TTCCGATCCTCTCGAGATCCTGCCTTCCGGCGTGTCCAGAAAGCCTAGCCTGCTGACACTGCAGGGACCA
GTTCTGGCTCCTGGCCAGTCTCTGACTCTGCAGTGTGGCTCTGACGTGGGCTACAACAGATTCGTGCTGT
ACAAAGAAGGCGAGAGGGACTTCCTGCAGAGGCCTGGACAACAGCCTCAGGCTGGACTGAGCCAGGCCAA
TTTCACACTGGGCCCTGTGTCTCCAAGCAACGGCGGCCAGTACAGATGTTACGGCGCCCACAATCTGAGC
AGCGAGTGGTCCGCTCCTAGCGACCCACTGAACATTCTGATGGCCGGACAGATCTACGACACCGTGTCTC
TGAGTGCCCAGCCTGGACCTACAGTGGCCTCTGGCGAAAATGTGACCCTGCTGTGCCAGAGCTGGTGGCA
GTTCGATACCTTCCTGCTGACCAAAGAAGGGGCCGCTCATCCTCCACTGCGGCTGAGATCTATGTATGGG
GCCCACAAGTACCAGGCCGAGTTTCCTATGAGCCCCGTGACATCTGCCCATGCCGGCACATACAGATGCT
ATGGCAGCTACAGCAGCAACCCTCATCTGCTGTCTCACCCCAGCGAGCCACTGGAACTGGTGGTGTCTGG
ACACAGCGGCGGATCTTCTCTGCCTCCTACTGGCCCTCCTTCTACACCTGGCCTGGGAAGATACCTGGAA
